Addgene plasmid #145896: pAc5.1B-lambdaN-HA-DmAGO1-F2V2_A
Purpose: Insect Expression of DmAGO1-F2V2
Depositing lab: Elisa Izaurralde. Depositing organization: Max Planck Institute for Developmental Biology. Publication: GW182 interaction with Argonaute is essential for miRNA-mediated translational repression and mRNA decay. Eulalio A, Huntzinger E, Izaurralde E. Nat Struct Mol Biol. 2008 Apr . 15(4):346-53. 10.1038/nsmb.1405 PubMed 18345015.
Backbone
  Vector backbone: Unknown
  Vector type: Insect Expression
Growth in bacteria
  Bacterial resistance: Ampicillin, 100 μg/mL
  Growth temperature: 37°C
  Growth strain: DH5alpha
  Copy number: Low Copy
Gene/Insert
  Gene/Insert name: DmAGO1-F2V2
  Species: D. melanogaster (fly)
  Mutation: variation with 2 non silent mutations compared to the sequence given by NCBI:NM_166020.1
  Entrez Gene: AGO1 (a.k.a. Dmel_CG6671, AGO-1, Ago, Ago-1, Ago1, Agp1, CG6671, Dm Ago1, DmAgo1, Dmel\CG6671, MRE20, ago-1, ago1, ago1-1, anon-WO0257455.29, argonaute1, dAGO1, dAgo1, dmAgo1, l(2)04845, l(2)4845, l(2)k00208, l(2)k08121)
  Cloning method: Unknown
Terms and licenses: Academic/Nonprofit Terms; Industry Terms: Not Available to Industry
Depositor comments: Plasmids from this collection were made available to the research community and donated after the lab closed. Please note that the sequence provided by the depositing laboratory may be theoretical/predicted or based on Sanger sequencing results. There may be discrepancies between sequencing results obtained by Addgene and the depositor sequence. If an Addgene verified sequence is not available, please contact before placing your order to request that our lab fully sequence the plasmid.
How to cite: pAc5.1B-lambdaN-HA-DmAGO1-F2V2_A was a gift from Elisa Izaurralde (Addgene plasmid # 145896 ; http://n2t.net/addgene:145896 ; RRID:Addgene_145896)
