[The description below was written by a language model from this plasmid's Addgene catalogue record and pLannotate feature annotations shown in this document.]
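Description:
pAc5.1B-lambdaN-HA-DmAGO1-F2V2_A is an 8,410 nt insect expression plasmid for producing a mutant form of Drosophila melanogaster Argonaute 1 (AGO1) in fly cells. The catalogue lists the backbone as unknown, although the name and the annotated parts point to a pAc5.1-type vector. In bacteria it is maintained through a ColE1/pUC-family origin and selected with ampicillin via the β-lactamase gene and its own promoter. The record lists it as low copy even though the origin is annotated as a high-copy type. A fragment of a tetracycline resistance gene and a small piece of SV40 large T antigen are also detected, and these appear to be non-functional backbone remnants. No selectable marker for insect cells is annotated.

Expression is driven by the constitutive Drosophila actin 5C promoter. Downstream lie a short fragment of the bacteriophage lambda N protein and a single HA epitope (scored as a partial 3xHA match), followed by the AGO1 open reading frame. The annotation software labels this reading frame as rat Ago2, which is a homology hit rather than the true identity. The insert is described as a variant with two non-silent changes relative to the NCBI reference transcript; the "F2V2" name is not explained in the record. A V5 tag sequence sits after the coding region, but whether it is in frame and translated is not stated. An SV40 polyadenylation signal follows.

The lambda N peptide binds BoxB RNA hairpins, so such fusions are typically used in tethering assays that recruit a protein directly to a BoxB-containing reporter mRNA, with the HA tag allowing detection or immunoprecipitation. The associated publication concerns the GW182–Argonaute interaction in miRNA-mediated translational repression and mRNA decay, which fits the use of this mutant in silencing assays.
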