Features (pLannotate 1.2.2; 11 found; start..end, strand, type, name):
     56..2568    +  promoter       Ac5 promoter: Drosophila melanogaster actin 5C promoter
   2589..2654    +  CDS            N (fragment): REGN_LAMBD - Experimental evidence at protein level: Swiss-Prot protein existence level 1. Plays a role as a transcriptional antitermination factor that allows the virus to initiate its lytic phase. Activates expression of the delayed viral early genes by modifying host RNA polymerase (RNAP) into a form that is resistant to termination signals. This antitermination function requires the host NusA protein which serves to stabilize the interaction between antitermination protein N and host RNA polymerase. From Escherichia phage lambda (Bacteriophage lambda).
   2685..2711    +  CDS            3xHA (fragment): three tandem HA epitope tags
   3060..5663    +  CDS            Ago2: AGO2_RAT - Also known as Eif2c2. Experimental evidence at protein level: Swiss-Prot protein existence level 1. Required for RNA-mediated gene silencing (RNAi) by the RNA- induced silencing complex (RISC). The 'minimal RISC' appears to include AGO2 bound to a short guide RNA such as a microRNA (miRNA) or short interfering RNA (siRNA). These guide RNAs direct RISC to complementary mRNAs that are targets for RISC-mediated gene silencing. The precise mechanism of gene silencing depends on the degree of complementarity between the miRNA or siRNA and its target. Binding of RISC to a perfectly comple
   5695..5736    +  CDS            V5 tag: epitope tag from simian virus 5
   5836..5970    -  polyA_signal   SV40 poly(A) signal: SV40 polyadenylation signal
   5993..6077    -  CDS            large T antigen (fragment): large T antigen from SV40 (simian virus 40)
   6078..6548    +  CDS            TcR (fragment): tetracycline efflux protein; tet; confers resistance to tetracycline
   6592..7180    -  rep_origin     ori: high-copy-number ColE1/pMB1/pBR322/pUC origin of replication
   7351..8211    -  CDS            AmpR: β-lactamase; bla; confers resistance to ampicillin, carbenicillin, and related antibiotics
   8212..8316    -  promoter       AmpR promoter: bla
>Addgene plasmid #145896 | pAc5.1B-lambdaN-HA-DmAGO1-F2V2_A | depositor full sequence | sequence record 288341 | Full Sequence
CTTCAAGGAATTAATTCTATATTCTAAAAACACAAATGATACTTCTAAAAAAAATCATGAATGGCATCAA
CTCTGAATCAAATCTTTGCAGATGCACCTACTTCTCATTTCCACTGTCACATCATTTTTCCAGATCTCGC
TGCCTGTTATGTGGCCCACAAACCAAGACACGTTTTATGGCCATTAAAGCTGGCTGATCGTCGCCAAACA
CCAAATACATATCAATATGTACATTCGAGAAAGAAGCGATCAAAGAAGCGTCTTCGGGCGAGTAGGAGAA
TGCGGAGGAGAAGGAGAACGAGCTGATCTAGTATCTCTCCACAATCCAATGCCAACTGACCAACTGGCCA
TATTCGGAGCAATTTGAAGCCAATTTCCATCGCCTGGCGATCGCTCCATTCTTGGCTATATGTTTTTCAC
CGTTCCCGGGGCCATTTTCAAAGACTCGTCGGTAAGATAAGATTGTGTCACTCGCTGTCTCTCTTCATTT
GTCGAAGAATGCTGAGGAATTTCGCGATGACGTCGGCGAGTATTTTGAAGAATGAGAATAATTTGTATTT
ATACGAAAATCAGTTAGTGGAATTTTCTACAAAAACATGTTATCTATAGATAATTTTGTTGCAAAATATG
TTGACTATGACAAAGATTGTATGTATATACCTTTAATGTATTCTCATTTTCTTATGTATTTATAATGGCA
ATGATGATACTGATGATATTTTAAGATGATGCCAGACCACAGGCTGATTTCTGCGTCTTTTGCCGAACGC
AGTGCATGTGCGGTTGTTGTTTTTTGGAATAGTTTCAATTTTCGGACTGTCCGCTTTGATTTCAGTTTCT
TGGCTTATTCAAAAAGCAAAGTAAAGCCAAAAAAGCGAGATGGCAATACCAAATGCGGCAAAACGGTAGT
GGAAGGAAAGGGGTGCGGGGCAGCGGAAGGAAGGGTGGGGCGGGGCGTGGCGGGGTCTGTGGCTGGGCGC
GACGTCACCGACGTTGGAGCCACTCCTTTGACCATGTGTGCGTGTGTGTATTATTCGTGTCTCGCCACTC
GCCGGTTGTTTTTTTCTTTTTATCTCGCTCTCTCTAGCGCCATCTCGTACGCATGCTCAACGCACCGCAT
GTTGCCGTGTCCTTTATGCGTCATTTTGGCTCGAAATAGGCAATTATTTAAACAAAGATTAGTCAACGAA
AACGCTAAAATAAATAAGTCTACAATATGGTTACTTATTGCCATGTGTGTGCAGCCAACGATAGCAACAA
AAGCAACAACACAGTGGCTTTCCCTCTTTCACTTTTTGTTTGCAAGCGCGTGCGAGCAAGACGGCACGAC
CGGCAAACGCAATTACGCTGACAAAGAGCAGACGAAGTTTTGGCCGAAAAACATCAAGGCGCCTGATACG
AATGCATTTGCAATAACAATTGCGATATTTAATATTGTTTATGAAGCTGTTTGACTTCAAAACACACAAA
AAAAAAAATAAAACAAATTATTTGAAAGAGAATTAGGAATCGGACAGCTTATCGTTACGGGCTAACAGCA
CACCGAGACGAAATAGCTTACCTGACGTCACAGCCTCTGGAAGAACTGCCGCCAAGCAGAGAGAGAGAGA
AAAAGAGGGAGAGCAGCTTAGACCGCATGTGCTTGTGTGTGAGGCGTCTCTCTCTTCGTCTCCTGTTTGC
GCAAACGCATAGACTGCACTGAGAAAATCGATTACCTATTTTTTATGAATGAATATTTGCACTATTACTA
TTCAAAACTATTAAGATAGCAATCACATTCAATAGCCAAATACTATACCACCTGAGCGATGCAACGAAAT
GATCAATTTGAGCAAAAATGCTGCATATTTAGGACGGCATCATTATAGAAATGCTTCTTGCTGTGTACTT
TTCTCTCGTCTGGCAGCTGTTTCGCCGTTATTGTTAAAACCGGCTTAAGTTAGGTGTGTTTTCTACGACT
AGTGATGCCCCTACTAGAAGATGTGTGTTGCACAAATGTCCCTGAATAACCAATTTGAAGTGCAGATAGC
AGTAAACGTAAGCTAATATGAATATTATTTAACTGTAATGTTTTAATATCGCTGGACATTACTAATAAAC
CCACTATAAACACATGTACATATGTATGTTTTGGCATACAATGAGTAGTTGGGGAAAAAATGTGTAAAAG
CACCGTGACCATCACAGCATAAAGATAACCAGCTGAAGTATCGAATATGAGTAACCCCCAAATTGAATCA
CATGCCGCAACTGATAGGACCCATGGAAGTACACTCTTCATGGCGATATACAAGACACACACAAGCACGA
ACACCCAGTTGCGGAGGAAATTCTCCGTAAATGAAAACCCAATCGGCGAACAATTCATACCCATATATGG
TAAAAGTTTTGAACGCGACTTGAGAGCGGAGAGCATTGCGGCTGATAAGGTTTTAGCGCTAAGCGGGCTT
TATAAAACGGGCTGCGGGACCAGTTTTCATATCACTACCGTTTGAGTTCTTGTGCTGTGTGGATACTCCT
CCCGACACAAAGCCGCTCCATCAGCCAGCAGTCGTCTAATCCAGAGACCCCGGATCGGGGTACCCAACAT
GGACGCACAAACACGACGACGTGAGCGTCGCGCTGAGAAACAAGCTCAATGGAAAGCTGCAAACGGTGGA
TCTCCTCCAAGCTTGAATTCTATGTACCCATACGATGTTCCAGATTACGCTATGTCCACGGAGCGTGAGC
TGGCTCCCGGTGGGCCAGCTCAGCTCCATCCGCACACGCTGCCGCTGACTTTTCCGGATCTCCAGATGAC
CTCCACCGTGGGCATCATTGGGAAAGTCTACGAGTCACAGTGGACCCCCTCGCCCACTCGGCCTCAGAGT
CCCTCTCAGGCGCAGACTAGCTTCGACACGCTCACATCACCACCAGCGCCCGGCTCGTCGGTCAATCCCA
CCGCCGTCACCAGCCCAAGTGCCCAGAATGTGGCCGCTGGTGGAGCAACTGTGGCCGGTGCAGCAGCAAC
TGCCGCCCAGGTGGCCTCCGCCTTGGGTGCCACCACCGGCAGCGTGACGCCAGCAATTGCCACCGCAACG
CCAGCCACGCAGCCGGATATGCCCGTCTTTACGTGTCCACGACGCCCGAATCTCGGACGAGAGGGTCGCC
CGATTGTGCTGCGCGCCAATCACTTCCAGGTGACAATGCCGCGTGGCTATGTGCATCACTATGACATCAA
TATACAGCCGGACAAGTGTCCGCGAAAGGTGAACCGTGAGATTATCGAGACTATGGTGCATGCCTATAGC
AAGATCTTCGGAGTGCTCAAGCCGGTGTTCGATGGTCGCAACAATCTGTATACCCGCGATCCCCTGCCCA
TTGGCAACGAGCGTCTAGAGCTGGAGGTTACTCTACCCGGCGAGGGCAAAGATCGAATCTTTCGCGTGAC
GATCAAGTGGCAGGCTCAGGTCTCGCTCTTCAATTTGGAGGAAGCTCTCGAAGGCCGCACGCGGCAGATA
CCCTATGATGCCATTTTGGCGCTCGATGTGGTCATGCGCCATCTGCCCAGCATGACGTACACGCCAGTGG
GACGTAGCTTCTTCAGTTCCCCGGAGGGTTACTACCATCCCCTGGGTGGTGGACGCGAGGTTTGGTTCGG
TTTCCATCAGAGCGCAAGGCCCTCGCAGTGGAAGATGATGCTCAATATCGATGTCTCGGCCACCGCTTTC
TACAAGGCTCAACCAGTCATTGACTTCATGTGCGAGGTGCTGGACATTCGCGACATCAACGAGCAGCGCA
AACCGCTCACCGATTCGCAGCGCGTCAAGTTCACGAAGGAGATCAAGGGTTTGAAGATCGAGATCACCCA
CTGCGGCCAGATGCGTCGCAAGTATCGTGTGTGCAACGTCACTCGCCGCCCCGCTCAGATGCAATCATTC
CCACTGCAGCTGGAGAACGGACAGACCGTAGAGTGCACCGTGGCCAAGTACTTCCTGGACAAGTACCGCA
TGAAATTGCGCTACCCGCACTTGCCCTGCCTGCAGGTTGGCCAAGAGCACAAGCACACTTACCTGCCTCT
AGAGGTGTGCAACATTGTGGCCGGACAGCGGTGCATTAAAAAGCTGACCGATATGCAGACGTCGACCATG
ATCAAGGCCACAGCTCGTTCAGCTCCGGATCGTGAGCGTGAGATTAACAACTTGGTAAAGCGCGCCGACT
TCAACAACGATTCGTATGTGCAAGAGTTTGGCCTGACCATCTCCAATTCGATGATGGAGGTACGAGGACG
CGTCTTGCCTCCTCCCAAGCTTCAGTATGGGGGACGTGTGTCTACCGGCCTCACCGGCCAGCAGCTGTTC
CCGCCACAGAACAAGGTGAGCTTGGCCTCGCCCAACCAGGGTGTATGGGATATGCGAGGCAAGCAGTTCT
TCACTGGCGTCGAGATCCGCATCTGGGCCATCGCCTGTTTTGCCCCACAGCGCACGGTGCGCGAGGATGC
GCTGCGTAATGTCACCCAGCAGCTGCAGAAGATCTCAAACGATGCAGGCATGCCGATAATTGGACAGCCG
TGCTTCTGTAAGTACGCCACCGGGCCGGATCAAGTGGAACCCATGGTCCGTTACCTGAAGATCACCTTCC
CCGGCCTGCAACTCGTCGTGGTTGTGCTGCCCGGCAAGACTCCAGTATACGCCGAGGTGAAGCGTGTAGG
TGACACCGTTCTGGGTATGGCCACCCAGTGTGTGCAGGCCAAGAACGTGAACAAGACATCGCCACAGACG
CTCTCTAATCTGTGTCTGAAGATCAACGTCAAGTTGGGCGGCATCAATTCAATTCTGGTCCCCTCCATTC
GGCCAAAGGTCTTCAATGAGCCGGTCATCTTTTTGGGTGCCGATGTGACACACCCACCAGCTGGCGACAA
CAAGAAACCATCGATTGCCGCCGTCGTGGGCTCCATGGATGCCCATCCATCGCGGTATGCCGCCACCGTT
CGCGTACAGCAGCACCGACAGGAGATCATCCAGGAGCTGAGCAGCATGGTGCGCGAGCTGTTGATCATGT
TCTACAAGTCGACGGGCGGCTACAAGCCCCACCGCATCATACTCTATCGTGACGGAGTCTCCGAGGGACA
ATTCCCACATGTCCTGCAACACGAATTGACCGCCATTCGCGAGGCCTGCATTAAGCTAGAGCCAGAGTAT
CGGCCGGGCATCACATTCATTGTGGTGCAGAAGCGCCATCACACTCGACTCTTCTGCGCGGAGAAGAAGG
AGCAGAGCGGCAAATCGGGCAATATTCCCGCAGGCACCACCGTCGATGTGGGCATCACACATCCCACCGA
ATTTGATTTCTATCTATGCAGCCATCAGGGCATCCAGGGCACCAGTCGCCCCTCGCACTACCACGTTCTG
TGGGACGACAATCACTTTGACTCGGACGAGCTGCAGTGCCTCACGTATCAGCTATGCCGTACGTACGTGC
GCTGCACCCGATCCGTCAGTATACCGGCGCCAGCCTACTACGCCCATTTAGTGGCCTTCCGTGCCAGATA
TCATCTGGTGGAGAAGGAGCACGATTCGGGCGAGGGTTCGCACCAGAGCGGCTGCTCAGAGGATCGTACG
CCAGGTGCCATGGCCAGGGCCATCACTGTGCACGCGGATACCAAGAAGGTCATGTACTTTGCCTAACTCG
AGTCTAGAGGGCCCGCGGTTCGAAGGTAAGCCTATCCCTAACCCTCTCCTCGGTCTCGATTCTACGCGTA
CCGGTCATCATCACCATCACCATTGAGTTTAAACCCGCTGATCAGCCTCGACTGTGCCTTCTAAGGCCTG
AGCTCGCTGATCAGCCTCGATCGAGGATCCAGACATGATAAGATACATTGATGAGTTTGGACAAACCACA
ACTAGAATGCAGTGAAAAAAATGCTTTATTTGTGAAATTTGTGATGCTATTGCTTTATTTGTAACCATTA
TAAGCTGCAATAAACAAGTTAACAACAACAATTGCATTCATTTTATGTTTCAGGTTCAGGGGGAGGTGTG
GGAGGTTTTTTAAAGCAAGTAAAACCTCTACAAATGTGGTATGGCTGATTATGATCAGTCGACCGATGCC
CTTGAGAGCCTTCAACCCAGTCAGCTCCTTCCGGTGGGCGCGGGGCATGACTATCGTCGCCGCACTTATG
ACTGTCTTCTTTATCATGCAACTCGTAGGACAGGTGCCGGCAGCGCTCTGGGTCATTTTCGGCGAGGACC
GCTTTCGCTGGAGCGCGACGATGATCGGCCTGTCGCTTGCGGTATTCGGAATCTTGCACGCCCTCGCTCA
AGCCTTCGTCACTGGTCCCGCCACCAAACGTTTCGGCGAGAAGCAGGCCATTATCGCCGGCATGGCGGCC
GACGCGCTGGGCTACGTCTTGCTGGCGTTCGCGACGCGAGGCTGGATGGCCTTCCCCATTATGATTCTTC
TCGCTTCCGGCGGCATCGGGATGCCCGCGTTGCAGGCCATGCTGTCCAGGCAGGTAGATGACGACCATCA
GGGACAGCTTCAAGGATCGCTCGCGGCTCTTACCAGCCAGCAAAAGGCCAGGAACCGTAAAAAGGCCGCG
TTGCTGGCGTTTTTCCATAGGCTCCGCCCCCCTGACGAGCATCACAAAAATCGACGCTCAAGTCAGAGGT
GGCGAAACCCGACAGGACTATAAAGATACCAGGCGTTTCCCCCTGGAAGCTCCCTCGTGCGCTCTCCTGT
TCCGACCCTGCCGCTTACCGGATACCTGTCCGCCTTTCTCCCTTCGGGAAGCGTGGCGCTTTCTCAATGC
TCACGCTGTAGGTATCTCAGTTCGGTGTAGGTCGTTCGCTCCAAGCTGGGCTGTGTGCACGAACCCCCCG
TTCAGCCCGACCGCTGCGCCTTATCCGGTAACTATCGTCTTGAGTCCAACCCGGTAAGACACGACTTATC
GCCACTGGCAGCAGCCACTGGTAACAGGATTAGCAGAGCGAGGTATGTAGGCGGTGCTACAGAGTTCTTG
AAGTGGTGGCCTAACTACGGCTACACTAGAAGGACAGTATTTGGTATCTGCGCTCTGCTGAAGCCAGTTA
CCTTCGGAAAAAGAGTTGGTAGCTCTTGATCCGGCAAACAAACCACCGCTGGTAGCGGTGGTTTTTTTGT
TTGCAAGCAGCAGATTACGCGCAGAAAAAAAGGATCTCAAGAAGATCCTTTGATCTTTTCTACGGGGTCT
GACGCTCAGTGGAACGAAAACTCACGTTAAGGGATTTTGGTCATGAGATTATCAAAAAGGATCTTCACCT
AGATCCTTTTAAATTAAAAATGAAGTTTTAAATCAATCTAAAGTATATATGAGTAAACTTGGTCTGACAG
TTACCAATGCTTAATCAGTGAGGCACCTATCTCAGCGATCTGTCTATTTCGTTCATCCATAGTTGCCTGA
CTCCCCGTCGTGTAGATAACTACGATACGGGAGGGCTTACCATCTGGCCCCAGTGCTGCAATGATACCGC
GAGACCCACGCTCACCGGCTCCAGATTTATCAGCAATAAACCAGCCAGCCGGAAGGGCCGAGCGCAGAAG
TGGTCCTGCAACTTTATCCGCCTCCATCCAGTCTATTAATTGTTGCCGGGAAGCTAGAGTAAGTAGTTCG
CCAGTTAATAGTTTGCGCAACGTTGTTGCCATTGCTGCAGGCATCGTGGTGTCACGCTCGTCGTTTGGTA
TGGCTTCATTCAGCTCCGGTTCCCAACGATCAAGGCGAGTTACATGATCCCCCATGTTGTGCAAAAAAGC
GGTTAGCTCCTTCGGTCCTCCGATCGTTGTCAGAAGTAAGTTGGCCGCAGTGTTATCACTCATGGTTATG
GCAGCACTGCATAATTCTCTTACTGTCATGCCATCCGTAAGATGCTTTTCTGTGACTGGTGAGTACTCAA
CCAAGTCATTCTGAGAATAGTGTATGCGGCGACCGAGTTGCTCTTGCCCGGCGTCAACACGGGATAATAC
CGCGCCACATAGCAGAACTTTAAAAGTGCTCATCATTGGAAAACGTTCTTCGGGGCGAAAACTCTCAAGG
ATCTTACCGCTGTTGAGATCCAGTTCGATGTAACCCACTCGTGCACCCAACTGATCTTCAGCATCTTTTA
CTTTCACCAGCGTTTCTGGGTGAGCAAAAACAGGAAGGCAAAATGCCGCAAAAAAGGGAATAAGGGCGAC
ACGGAAATGTTGAATACTCATACTCTTCCTTTTTCAATATTATTGAAGCATTTATCAGGGTTATTGTCTC
ATGAGCGGATACATATTTGAATGTATTTAGAAAAATAAACAAATAGGGGTTCCGCGCACATTTCCCCGAA
AAGTGCCACCTGACGTCTAAGAAACCATTATTATCATGACATTAACCTATAAAAATAGGCGTATCACGAG
GCCCTTTCGT
